>Addgene plasmid #76713 | PIK3C2B gRNA (BRDN0001149112) | addgene full sequence | sequence record 186360 | Addgene Assembled Sequence
CCCGGGTGCAAAGATGGATAAAGTTTTAAACAGAGAGGAATCTTTGCAGCTAATGGACCTTCTAGGTCTT
GAAAGGAGTGGGAATTGGCTCCGGTGCCCGTCAGTGGGCAGAGCGCACATCGCCCACAGTCCCCGAGAAG
TTGGGGGGAGGGGTCGGCAATTGATCCGGTGCCTAGAGAAGGTGGCGCGGGGTAAACTGGGAAAGTGATG
TCGTGTACTGGCTCCGCCTTTTTCCCGAGGGTGGGGGAGAACCGTATATAAGTGCAGTAGTCGCCGTGAA
CGTTCTTTTTCGCAACGGGTTTGCCGCCAGAACACAGGTAAGTGCCGTGTGTGGTTCCCGCGGGCCTGGC
CTCTTTACGGGTTATGGCCCTTGCGTGCCTTGAATTACTTCCACCTGGCTGCAGTACGTGATTCTTGATC
CCGAGCTTCGGGTTGGAAGTGGGTGGGAGAGTTCGAGGCCTTGCGCTTAAGGAGCCCCTTCGCCTCGTGC
TTGAGTTGAGGCCTGGCCTGGGCGCTGGGGCCGCCGCGTGCGAATCTGGTGGCACCTTCGCGCCTGTCTC
GCTGCTTTCGATAAGTCTCTAGCCATTTAAAATTTTTGATGACCTGCTGCGACGCTTTTTTTCTGGCAAG
ATAGTCTTGTAAATGCGGGCCAAGATCTGCACACTGGTATTTCGGTTTTTGGGGCCGCGGGCGGCGACGG
GGCCCGTGCGTCCCAGCGCACATGTTCGGCGAGGCGGGGCCTGCGAGCGCGGCCACCGAGAATCGGACGG
GGGTAGTCTCAAGCTGGCCGGCCTGCTCTGGTGCCTGGCCTCGCGCCGCCGTGTATCGCCCCGCCCTGGG
CGGCAAGGCTGGCCCGGTCGGCACCAGTTGCGTGAGCGGAAAGATGGCCGCTTCCCGGCCCTGCTGCAGG
GAGCTCAAAATGGAGGACGCGGCGCTCGGGAGAGCGGGCGGGTGAGTCACCCACACAAAGGAAAAGGGCC
TTTCCGTCCTCAGCCGTCGCTTCATGTGACTCCACGGAGTACCGGGCGCCGTCCAGGCACCTCGATTAGT
TCTCGAGCTTTTGGAGTACGTCGTCTTTAGGTTGGGGGGAGGGGTTTTATGCGATGGAGTTTCCCCACAC
TGAGTGGGTGGAGACTGAAGTTAGGCCAGCTTGGCACTTGATGTAATTCTCCTTGGAATTTGCCCTTTTT
GAGTTTGGATCTTGGTTCATTCTCAAGCCTCAGACAGTGGTTCAAAGTTTTTTTCTTCCATTTCAGGTGT
CGTGACGTACGGCCACCATGACCGAGTACAAGCCCACGGTGCGCCTCGCCACCCGCGACGACGTCCCCAG
GGCCGTACGCACCCTCGCCGCCGCGTTCGCCGACTACCCCGCCACGCGCCACACCGTCGATCCGGACCGC
CACATCGAGCGGGTCACCGAGCTGCAAGAACTCTTCCTCACGCGCGTCGGGCTCGACATCGGCAAGGTGT
GGGTCGCGGACGACGGCGCCGCCGTGGCGGTCTGGACCACGCCGGAGAGCGTCGAAGCGGGGGCGGTGTT
CGCCGAGATCGGCCCGCGCATGGCCGAGTTGAGCGGTTCCCGGCTGGCCGCGCAGCAACAGATGGAAGGC
CTCCTGGCGCCGCACCGGCCCAAGGAGCCCGCGTGGTTCCTGGCCACCGTCGGAGTCTCGCCCGACCACC
AGGGCAAGGGTCTGGGCAGCGCCGTCGTGCTCCCCGGAGTGGAGGCGGCCGAGCGCGCCGGGGTGCCCGC
CTTCCTGGAGACCTCCGCGCCCCGCAACCTCCCCTTCTACGAGCGGCTCGGCTTCACCGTCACCGCCGAC
GTCGAGGTGCCCGAAGGACCGCGCACCTGGTGCATGACCCGCAAGCCCGGTGCCTGAACGCGTTAAGTCG
ACAATCAACCTCTGGATTACAAAATTTGTGAAAGATTGACTGGTATTCTTAACTATGTTGCTCCTTTTAC
GCTATGTGGATACGCTGCTTTAATGCCTTTGTATCATGCTATTGCTTCCCGTATGGCTTTCATTTTCTCC
TCCTTGTATAAATCCTGGTTGCTGTCTCTTTATGAGGAGTTGTGGCCCGTTGTCAGGCAACGTGGCGTGG
TGTGCACTGTGTTTGCTGACGCAACCCCCACTGGTTGGGGCATTGCCACCACCTGTCAGCTCCTTTCCGG
GACTTTCGCTTTCCCCCTCCCTATTGCCACGGCGGAACTCATCGCCGCCTGCCTTGCCCGCTGCTGGACA
GGGGCTCGGCTGTTGGGCACTGACAATTCCGTGGTGTTGTCGGGGAAATCATCGTCCTTTCCTTGGCTGC
TCGCCTGTGTTGCCACCTGGATTCTGCGCGGGACGTCCTTCTGCTACGTCCCTTCGGCCCTCAATCCAGC
GGACCTTCCTTCCCGCGGCCTGCTGCCGGCTCTGCGGCCTCTTCCGCGTCTTCGCCTTCGCCCTCAGACG
AGTCGGATCTCCCTTTGGGCCGCCTCCCCGCGTCGACTTTAAGACCAATGACTTACAAGGCAGCTGTAGA
TCTTAGCCACTTTTTAAAAGAAAAGGGGGGACTGGAAGGGCTAATTCACTCCCAACGAAGACAAGATCTG
CTTTTTGCTTGTACTGGGTCTCTCTGGTTAGACCAGATCTGAGCCTGGGAGCTCTCTGGCTAACTAGGGA
ACCCACTGCTTAAGCCTCAATAAAGCTTGCCTTGAGTGCTTCAAGTAGTGTGTGCCCGTCTGTTGTGTGA
CTCTGGTAACTAGAGATCCCTCAGACCCTTTTAGTCAGTGTGGAAAATCTCTAGCAGTACGTATAGTAGT
TCATGTCATCTTATTATTCAGTATTTATAACTTGCAAAGAAATGAATATCAGAGAGTGAGAGGAACTTGT
TTATTGCAGCTTATAATGGTTACAAATAAAGCAATAGCATCACAAATTTCACAAATAAAGCATTTTTTTC
ACTGCATTCTAGTTGTGGTTTGTCCAAACTCATCAATGTATCTTATCATGTCTGGCTCTAGCTATCCCGC
CCCTAACTCCGCCCATCCCGCCCCTAACTCCGCCCAGTTCCGCCCATTCTCCGCCCCATGGCTGACTAAT
TTTTTTTATTTATGCAGAGGCCGAGGCCGCCTCGGCCTCTGAGCTATTCCAGAAGTAGTGAGGAGGCTTT
TTTGGAGGCCTAGGGACGTACCCAATTCGCCCTATAGTGAGTCGTATTACGCGCGCTCACTGGCCGTCGT
TTTACAACGTCGTGACTGGGAAAACCCTGGCGTTACCCAACTTAATCGCCTTGCAGCACATCCCCCTTTC
GCCAGCTGGCGTAATAGCGAAGAGGCCCGCACCGATCGCCCTTCCCAACAGTTGCGCAGCCTGAATGGCG
AATGGG
[124 nt withheld, positions 3367-3490]
C
[91 nt withheld, positions 3492-3582]
A
[49 nt withheld, positions 3584-3632]
CCTTTGACGTTGGAGTCCACGTTCTTT
[37 nt withheld, positions 3660-3696]
ACCCTATCTCGGTCTATTCTTTTGATTTATAAGGGATTTTGCCGATTTCGGCCTATTGGTTAAAAAATGA
GCTGATTTAACAAAAATTTAACGCGAATTTTAACAAAATATTAACGCTTACAATTTAGGTGGCACTTTTC
GGGGAAATGTGCGCGGAACCCCTATTTGTTTATTTTTCTAAATACATTCAAATATGTATCCGCTCATGAG
ACAATAACCCTGATAAATGCTTCAATAATATTGAAAAAGGAAGAGTATGAGTATTCAACATTTCCGTGTC
GCCCTTATTCCCTTTTTTGCGGCATTTTGCCTTCCTGTTTTTGCTCACCCAGAAACGCTGGTGAAAGTAA
AAGATGCTGAAGATCAGTTGGGTGCACGAGTGGGTTACATCGAACTGGATCTCAACAGCGGTAAGATCCT
TGAGAGTTTTCGCCCCGAAGAACGTTTTCCAATGATGAGCACTTTTAAAGTTCTGCTATGTGGCGCGGTA
TTATCCCGTATTGACGCCGGGCAAGAGCAACTCGGTCGCCGCATACACTATTCTCAGAATGACTTGGTTG
AGTACTCACCAGTCACAGAAAAGCATCTTACGGATGGCATGACAGTAAGAGAATTATGCAGTGCTGCCAT
AACCATGAGTGATAACACTGCGGCCAACTTACTTCTGACAACGATCGGAGGACCGAAGGAGCTAACCGCT
TTTTTGCACAACATGGGGGATCATGTAACTCGCCTTGATCGTTGGGAACCGGAGCTGAATGAAGCCATAC
CAAACGACGAGCGTGACACCACGATGCCTGTAGCAATGGCAACAACGTTGCGCAAACTATTAACTGGCGA
ACTACTTACTCTAGCTTCCCGGCAACAATTAATAGACTGGATGGAGGCGGATAAAGTTGCAGGACCACTT
CTGCGCTCGGCCCTTCCGGCTGGCTGGTTTATTGCTGATAAATCTGGAGCCGGTGAGCGTGGGTCTCGCG
GTATCATTGCAGCACTGGGGCCAGATGGTAAGCCCTCCCGTATCGTAGTTATCTACACGACGGGGAGTCA
GGCAACTATGGATGAACGAAATAGACAGATCGCTGAGATAGGTGCCTCACTGATTAAGCATTGGTAACTG
TCAGACCAAGTTTACTCATATATACTTTAGATTGATTTAAAACTTCATTTTTAATTTAAAAGGATCTAGG
TGAAGATCCTTTTTGATAATCTCATGACCAAAATCCCTTAACGTGAGTTTTCGTTCCACTGAGCGTCAGA
CCCCGTAGAAAAGATCAAAGGATCTTCTTGAGATCCTTTTTTTCTGCGCGTAATCTGCTGCTTGCAAACA
AAAAAACCACCGCTACCAGCGGTGGTTTGTTTGCCGGATCAAGAGCTACCAACTCTTTTTCCGAAGGTAA
CTGGCTTCAGCAGAGCGCAGATACCAAATACTGTTCTTCTAGTGTAGCCGTAGTTAGGCCACCACTTCAA
GAACTCTGTAGCACCGCCTACATACCTCGCTCTGCTAATCCTGTTACCAGTGGCTGCTGCCAGTGGCGAT
AAGTCGTGTCTTACCGGGTTGGACTCAAGACGATAGTTACCGGATAAGGCGCAGCGGTCGGGCTGAACGG
GGGGTTCGTGCACACAGCCCAGCTTGGAGCGAACGACCTACACCGAACTGAGATACCTACAGCGTGAGCT
ATGAGAAAGCGCCACGCTTCCCGAAGGGAGAAAGGCGGACAGGTATCCGGTAAGCGGCAGGGTCGGAACA
GGAGAGCGCACGAGGGAGCTTCCAGGGGGAAACGCCTGGTATCTTTATAGTCCTGTCGGGTTTCGCCACC
TCTGACTTGAGCGTCGATTTTTGTGATGCTCGTCAGGGGGGCGGAGCCTATGGAAAAACGCCAGCAACGC
GGCCTTTTTACGGTTCCTGGCCTTTTGCTGGCCTTTTGCTCACATGTTCTTTCCTGCGTTATCCCCTGAT
TCTGTGGATAACCGTATTACCGCCTTTGAGTGAGCTGATACCGCTCGCCGCAGCCGAACGACCGAGCGCA
GCGAGTCAGTGAGCGAGGAAGCGGAAGAGCGCCCAATACGCAAACCGCCTCTCCCCGCGCGTTGGCCGAT
TCATTAATGCAGCTGGCACGACAGGTTTCCCGACTGGAAAGCGGGCAGTGAGCGCAACGCAATTAATGTG
AGTTAGCTCACTCATTAGGCACCCCAGGCTTTACACTTTATGCTTCCGGCTCGTATGTTGTGTGGAATTG
TGAGCGGATAACAATTTCACACAGGAAACAGCTATGACCATGATTACGCCAAGCGCGCAATTAACCCTCA
CTAAAGGGAACAAAAGCTGGAGCTGCAAGCTTAATGTAGTCTTATGCAATACTCTTGTAGTCTTGCAACA
TGGTAACGATGAGTTAGCAACATGCCTTACAAGGAGAGAAAAAGCACCGTGCATGCCGATTGGTGGAAGT
AAGGTGGTACGATCGTGCCTTATTAGGAAGGCAACAGACGGGTCTGACATGGATTGGACGAACCACTGAA
TTGCCGCATTGCAGAGATATTGTATTTAAGTGCCTAGCTCGATACATAAACGGGTCTCTCTGGTTAGACC
AGATCTGAGCCTGGGAGCTCTCTGGCTAACTAGGGAACCCACTGCTTAAGCCTCAATAAAGCTTGCCTTG
AGTGCTTCAAGTAGTGTGTGCCCGTCTGTTGTGTGACTCTGGTAACTAGAGATCCCTCAGACCCTTTTAG
TCAGTGTGGAAAATCTCTAGCAGTGGCGCCCGAACAGGGACTTGAAAGCGAAAGGGAAACCAGAGGAGCT
CTCTCGACGCAGGACTCGGCTTGCTGAAGCGCGCACGGCAAGAGGCGAGGGGCGGCGACTGGTGAGTACG
CCAAAAATTTTGACTAGCGGAGGCTAGAAGGAGAGAGATGGGTGCGAGAGCGTCAGTATTAAGCGGGGGA
GAATTAGATCGCGATGGGAAAAAATTCGGTTAAGGCCAGGGGGAAAGAAAAAATATAAATTAAAACATAT
AGTATGGGCAAGCAGGGAGCTAGAACGATTCGCAGTTAATCCTGGCCTGTTAGAAACATCAGAAGGCTGT
AGACAAATACTGGGACAGCTACAACCATCCCTTCAGACAGGATCAGAAGAACTTAGATCATTATATAATA
CAGTAGCAACCCTCTATTGTGTGCATCAAAGGATAGAGATAAAAGACACCAAGGAAGCTTTAGACAAGAT
AGAGGAAGAGCAAAACAAAAGTAAGACCACCGCACAGCAAGCGGCCGCTGATCTTCAGACCTGGAGGAGG
AGATATGAGGGACAATTGGAGAAGTGAATTATATAAATATAAAGTAGTAAAAATTGAACCATTAGGAGTA
GCACCCACCAAGGCAAAGAGAAGAGTGGTGCAGAGAGAAAAAAGAGCAGTGGGAATAGGAGCTTTGTTCC
TTGGGTTCTTGGGAGCAGCAGGAAGCACTATGGGCGCAGCGTCAATGACGCTGACGGTACAGGCCAGACA
ATTATTGTCTGGTATAGTGCAGCAGCAGAACAATTTGCTGAGGGCTATTGAGGCGCAACAGCATCTGTTG
CAACTCACAGTCTGGGGCATCAAGCAGCTCCAGGCAAGAATCCTGGCTGTGGAAAGATACCTAAAGGATC
AACAGCTCCTGGGGATTTGGGGTTGCTCTGGAAAACTCATTTGCACCACTGCTGTGCCTTGGAATGCTAG
TTGGAGTAATAAATCTCTGGAACAGATTTGGAATCACACGACCTGGATGGAGTGGGACAGAGAAATTAAC
AATTACACAAGCTTAATACACTCCTTAATTGAAGAATCGCAAAACCAGCAAGAAAAGAATGAACAAGAAT
TATTGGAATTAGATAAATGGGCAAGTTTGTGGAATTGGTTTAACATAACAAATTGGCTGTGGTATATAAA
ATTATTCATAATGATAGTAGGAGGCTTGGTAGGTTTAAGAATAGTTTTTGCTGTACTTTCTATAGTGAAT
AGAGTTAGGCAGGGATATTCACCATTATCGTTTCAGACCCACCTCCCAACCCCGAGGGGACCCAGAGAGG
GCCTATTTCCCATGATTCCTTCATATTTGCATATACGATACAAGGCTGTTAGAGAGATAATTAGAATTAA
TTTGACTGTAAACACAAAGATATTAGTACAAAATACGTGACGTAGAAAGTAATAATTTCTTGGGTAGTTT
GCAGTTTTAAAATTATGTTTTAAAATGGACTATCATATGCTTACCGTAACTTGAAAGTATTTCGATTTCT
TGGCTTTATATATCTTGTGGAAAGGACGAAACACCGGTATCCCAGATAGAAGCTCGGTTTTAGAGCTAGA
AATAGCAAGTTAAAATAAGGCTAGTCCGTTATCAACTTGAAAAAGTGGCACCGAGTCGGTGCTTTTTTAA
GCTTGGCGTAACTAGATCTTGAGACAAATGGCAGTATTCATCCACAATTTTAAAAGAAAAGGGGGGATTG
GGGGGTACAGTGCAGGGGAAAGAATAGTAGACATAATAGCAACAGACATACAAACTAAAGAATTACAAAA
ACAAATTACAAAAATTCAAAATTTTCGGGTTTATTACAGGGACAGCAGAGATCCACTTTGGCGCCGGCTC
GAGGGGG
Features (pLannotate 1.2.2; 29 found; start..end, strand, type, name):
     14..80      +  CDS            small t antigen (fragment): SV40 (simian virus 40) small t antigen
    106..317     +  promoter       EF-1α core promoter: core promoter for human elongation factor EF-1α
    318..1256    +  intron         EF-1α intron A: intron upstream of the start codon of human EF-1α
   1278..1877    +  CDS            PuroR (fragment): puromycin N-acetyltransferase; pac from Streptomyces; confers resistance to puromycin
   1893..2481    +  misc_feature   WPRE: woodchuck hepatitis virus posttranscriptional regulatory element
   2532..2551    +  misc_feature   cPPT/CTS (fragment): central polypurine tract and central termination sequence of HIV-1
   2553..2786    +  LTR            3' LTR (ΔU3): self-inactivating 3' long terminal repeat (LTR) from HIV-1
   2864..2985    +  polyA_signal   SV40 poly(A) signal: SV40 polyadenylation signal
   3025..3160    +  rep_origin     SV40 ori: SV40 origin of replication
   3181..3199    -  promoter       T7 promoter: promoter for bacteriophage T7 RNA polymerase
   3207..3362    +  CDS            lacZα (fragment): LacZα fragment of β-galactosidase; lacZ fragment
   3367..3795    +  rep_origin     f1 ori (sequence partly withheld): f1 bacteriophage origin of replication; arrow indicates direction of (+) strand synthesis
   3848..3952    +  promoter       AmpR promoter: bla
   3953..4813    +  CDS            AmpR: β-lactamase; bla; confers resistance to ampicillin, carbenicillin, and related antibiotics
   4984..5572    +  rep_origin     ori: high-copy-number ColE1/pMB1/pBR322/pUC origin of replication
   5755..5847    +  CDS            lacI (fragment): lac repressor; lacI; The lac repressor binds to the lac operator to inhibit transcription in E. coli. This inhibition can be relieved by adding lactose or isopropyl-β-D-thiogalactopyranoside (IPTG).
   5860..5881    +  protein_bind   CAP binding site: CAP binding activates transcription in the presence of cAMP. E. coli catabolite activator protein
   5896..5926    +  promoter       lac promoter: promoter for the E. coli lac operon
   5934..5950    +  protein_bind   lac operator: The lac repressor binds to the lac operator to inhibit transcription in E. coli. This inhibition can be relieved by adding lactose or isopropyl-β-D-thiogalactopyranoside (IPTG). lac repressor encoded by lacI
   5995..6013    +  promoter       T3 promoter: promoter for bacteriophage T3 RNA polymerase
   6041..6267    +  promoter       RSV promoter: Rous sarcoma virus enhancer/promoter
   6268..6448    +  LTR            5' LTR (truncated): truncated 5' long terminal repeat (LTR) from HIV-1
   6495..6620    +  misc_feature   HIV-1 Ψ: packaging signal of human immunodeficiency virus type 1
   6604..6967    +  CDS            HIV-1 gag (fragment): gag protein from human immunodeficiency virus 1; gag
   7113..7346    +  misc_feature   RRE: The Rev response element (RRE) of HIV-1 allows for Rev-dependent mRNA export from the nucleus to the cytoplasm.
   7723..7749    +  CDS            Rev (fragment): human immunodeficiency virus 1 (HIV-1) Rev protein; rev; enhances nuclear export of unspliced and incompletely spliced viral mRNAs
   7753..7993    +  promoter       U6 promoter: RNA polymerase III promoter for human U6 snRNA
   8023..8098    +  misc_RNA       gRNA scaffold: guide RNA scaffold for the Streptococcus pyogenes CRISPR/Cas9 system
   8154..8271    +  misc_feature   cPPT/CTS: central polypurine tract and central termination sequence of HIV-1
