[The description below was written by a language model from this plasmid's Addgene catalogue record and pLannotate feature annotations shown in this document.]
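Description:
PIK3C2B gRNA (BRDN0001149112) is a third-generation lentiviral guide RNA plasmid built on the lentiGuide-Puro backbone and designed to direct Streptococcus pyogenes Cas9 to the human PIK3C2B gene, which encodes a class II phosphoinositide 3-kinase (the guide was designed against the NM_002646.3 reference transcript). In bacteria it is maintained as a high-copy plasmid through a ColE1/pUC-type origin and selected with ampicillin via the β-lactamase gene. An f1 origin, an SV40 origin and poly(A) signal, and remnants of lac, T7 and T3 elements are also present in the backbone.

The lentiviral transfer cassette begins with an RSV promoter fused to a truncated HIV-1 5' LTR, which makes genomic RNA production Tat-independent. It continues through the Ψ packaging signal with a partial gag sequence and the Rev response element, and ends in a self-inactivating ΔU3 3' LTR. Within this cassette, a human U6 RNA polymerase III promoter drives the PIK3C2B-specific spacer fused to the gRNA scaffold. This is followed by a cPPT/CTS element that aids nuclear import of the provirus. Next, the EF-1α core promoter with its intron A expresses puromycin N-acetyltransferase for selection of transduced mammalian cells, and a WPRE enhances transcript expression.

The plasmid does not encode Cas9, so it must be paired with a separate Cas9 vector such as lentiCas9-Blast or used in cells that already express the nuclease. It belongs to a human kinome gRNA collection built with optimized sgRNA design rules, and it is suited to knockout of PIK3C2B in human cells by transfection or, after packaging with helper plasmids, by lentiviral transduction.
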