Addgene plasmid #76713: PIK3C2B gRNA (BRDN0001149112)
Purpose: 3rd generation lentiviral gRNA plasmid targeting human PIK3C2B
Depositing lab: John Doench & David Root. Depositing organization: Broad Institute. Publication: Optimized sgRNA design to maximize activity and minimize off-target effects of CRISPR-Cas9. Doench JG, Fusi N, Sullender M, Hegde M, Vaimberg EW, Donovan KF, Smith I, Tothova Z, Wilen C, Orchard R, Virgin HW, Listgarten J, Root DE. Nat Biotechnol. 2016 Jan 18. doi: 10.1038/nbt.3437. PubMed 26780180.
Backbone
  Vector backbone: lentiGuide-Puro
  Backbone manufacturer: Zhang Lab (Addgene plasmid # 52963)
  Vector type: Mammalian Expression, Lentiviral, CRISPR
  Selectable markers: Puromycin
Growth in bacteria
  Bacterial resistance: Ampicillin, 100 μg/mL
  Growth temperature: 37°C
  Growth strain: DH5alpha
  Copy number: High Copy
Gene/Insert
  Gene/Insert name: PIK3C2B (alt names: PIK3C2B; NM_002646.3)
  gRNA/shRNA sequence: GTATCCCAGATAGAAGCTCG
  Species: H. sapiens (human)
  Entrez Gene: PIK3C2B (a.k.a. C2-PI3K)
  Promoter: hU6
  Cloning method: Unknown
  Sequencing primers: 5′ U6-F; 3′ pS2-R
Terms and licenses: Academic/Nonprofit Terms; Industry Terms: Not Available to Industry
Depositor comments: The gRNA was designed to target the following Genbank reference sequence(s): NM_002646.3. Note that this plasmid does NOT contain Cas9. It should be used in conjunction with lentiCas9-Blast (Addgene #52962) or otherwise with cell lines already expressing Cas9. Browse the full kinome gRNA library at http://www.addgene.org/pooled-library/broadgpp-human-kinome/ or visit http://www.broadinstitute.org/rnai/public/ for detailed protocols and information.
How to cite: PIK3C2B gRNA (BRDN0001149112) was a gift from John Doench & David Root (Addgene plasmid # 76713 ; http://n2t.net/addgene:76713 ; RRID:Addgene_76713)
