>Addgene plasmid #76713 | PIK3C2B gRNA (BRDN0001149112) | depositor partial sequence | sequence record 144173 | Target Sequence
GTATCCCAGATAGAAGCTCG
