>Addgene plasmid #76713 | PIK3C2B gRNA (BRDN0001149112) | addgene partial sequence | sequence record 186359 | hU6-F
TAGAAAGTAATAATTTCTTGGGTAGTTTGCAGTTTTAAAATTATGTTTTAAAATGGACTATCATATGCTT
ACCGTAACTTGAAAGTATTTCGATTTCTTGGCTTTATATATCTTGTGGAAAGGACGAAACACCGGTATCC
CAGATAGAAGCTCGGTTTTAGAGCTAGAAATAGCAAGTTAAAATAAGGCTAGTCCGTTATCAACTTGAAA
AAGTGGCACCGAGTCGGTGCTTTTTTAAGCTTGGCGTAACTAGATCTTGAGACAAATGGCAGTATTCATC
CACAATTTTAAAAGAAAAGGGGGGATTGGGGGGTACAGTGCAGGGGAAAGAATAGTAGACATAATAGCAA
CAGACATACAAACTAAAGAATTACAAAAACAAATTACAAAAATTCAAAATTTTCGGGTTTATTACAGGGA
CAGCAGAGATCCACTTTGGCGCCGGCTCGAGGGGGCCCGGGTGCAAAGATGGATAAAGTTTTAAACAGAG
AGGAATCTTTGCAGCTAATGGACCTTCTAGGTCTTGAAAGGAGTGGGAATTGGCTCCGGTGCCCGTCAGT
GGGCAGAGCG
